>Addgene plasmid #168891 | pEntry_SARS-CoV-2-Spike | addgene full sequence | sequence record 343869 | Addgene NGS Result
CAAATAATGATTTTATTTTGACTGATAGTGACCTGTTCGTTGCAACAAATTGATGAGCAATGCTTTTTTA
TAATGCCAACTTTGTACAAAAAAGCAGAAGGGCCGTCAAGGCCAGGATCCATGGGATCCTTTGTTTTTCT
TGTTTTATTGCCACTAGTCTCTAGTCAGTGTGTTAATCTTACAACCAGAACTCAATTACCCCCTGCATAC
ACTAATTCTTTCACACGTGGTGTTTATTACCCTGACAAAGTTTTCAGATCCTCAGTTTTACATTCAACTC
AGGACTTGTTCTTACCTTTCTTTTCCAATGTTACTTGGTTCCATGCTATACATGTCTCTGGGACCAATGG
TACTAAGAGGTTTGATAACCCTGTCCTACCATTTAATGATGGTGTTTATTTTGCTTCCACTGAGAAGTCT
AACATAATAAGAGGCTGGATTTTTGGTACTACTTTAGATTCGAAGACCCAGTCCCTACTTATTGTTAATA
ACGCTACTAATGTTGTTATTAAAGTCTGTGAATTTCAATTTTGTAATGATCCATTTTTGGGTGTTTATTA
CCACAAAAACAACAAAAGTTGGATGGAAAGTGAGTTCAGAGTTTATTCTAGTGCGAATAATTGCACTTTT
GAATATGTCTCTCAGCCTTTTCTTATGGACCTTGAAGGAAAACAGGGTAATTTCAAAAATCTTAGGGAAT
TTGTGTTTAAGAATATTGATGGTTATTTTAAAATATATTCTAAGCACACGCCTATTAATTTAGTGCGTGA
TCTCCCTCAGGGTTTTTCGGCTTTAGAACCATTGGTAGATTTGCCAATAGGTATTAACATCACTAGGTTT
CAAACTTTACTTGCTTTACATAGAAGTTATTTGACTCCTGGTGATTCTTCTTCAGGTTGGACAGCTGGTG
CTGCAGCTTATTATGTGGGTTATCTTCAACCTAGGACTTTTCTATTAAAATATAATGAAAATGGAACCAT
TACAGATGCTGTAGACTGTGCACTTGACCCTCTCTCAGAAACAAAGTGTACGTTGAAATCCTTCACTGTA
GAAAAAGGAATCTATCAAACTTCTAACTTTAGAGTCCAACCAACAGAATCTATTGTTAGATTTCCTAATA
TTACAAACTTGTGCCCTTTTGGTGAAGTTTTTAACGCCACCAGATTTGCATCTGTTTATGCTTGGAACAG
GAAGAGAATCAGCAACTGTGTTGCTGATTATTCTGTCCTATATAATTCCGCATCATTTTCCACTTTTAAG
TGTTATGGAGTGTCTCCTACTAAATTAAATGATCTCTGCTTTACTAATGTCTATGCAGATTCATTTGTAA
TTAGAGGTGATGAAGTCAGACAAATCGCTCCAGGGCAAACTGGAAAGATTGCTGATTATAATTATAAATT
ACCAGATGATTTTACAGGCTGCGTTATAGCTTGGAATTCTAACAATCTTGATTCTAAGGTTGGTGGTAAT
TATAATTACCTGTATAGATTGTTTAGGAAGTCTAATCTCAAACCTTTTGAGAGAGATATTTCAACTGAAA
TCTATCAGGCCGGTAGCACACCTTGTAATGGTGTTGAAGGTTTTAATTGTTACTTTCCTTTACAATCATA
TGGTTTCCAACCCACTAATGGTGTTGGTTACCAACCATACAGAGTAGTAGTACTTTCTTTTGAACTTCTA
CATGCACCAGCAACTGTTTGTGGACCTAAAAAGTCTACTAATTTGGTTAAAAACAAATGTGTCAATTTCA
ACTTCAATGGTTTAACAGGCACAGGTGTTCTTACTGAGTCTAACAAAAAGTTTCTGCCTTTCCAACAATT
TGGCAGAGACATTGCTGACACTACTGATGCTGTCCGTGATCCACAGACACTTGAGATTCTTGACATTACA
CCATGTTCTTTTGGTGGTGTCAGTGTTATAACACCAGGAACAAATACTTCTAACCAGGTTGCTGTTCTTT
ATCAGGATGTTAACTGCACAGAAGTCCCTGTTGCTATTCATGCAGATCAACTTACTCCTACTTGGCGTGT
TTATTCTACAGGTTCTAATGTTTTTCAAACACGTGCAGGCTGTTTAATAGGGGCTGAACATGTCAACAAC
TCATATGAGTGTGACATACCCATTGGTGCAGGTATATGCGCTAGTTATCAGACTCAGACTAATTCTCCTC
GGCGGGCACGTAGTGTAGCTAGTCAATCCATCATTGCCTACACTATGTCACTTGGTGCAGAAAATTCAGT
TGCTTACTCTAATAACTCTATTGCCATACCCACAAATTTTACTATTAGTGTTACCACAGAAATTCTACCA
GTGTCTATGACCAAGACATCAGTAGATTGTACAATGTACATTTGTGGTGATTCAACTGAATGCAGCAATC
TTTTGTTGCAATATGGCAGTTTTTGTACACAATTAAACCGTGCTTTAACTGGAATAGCTGTTGAACAAGA
CAAAAACACCCAAGAAGTTTTTGCACAAGTCAAACAAATTTACAAAACACCACCAATTAAAGATTTTGGT
GGTTTTAATTTTTCACAAATATTACCAGATCCATCAAAACCAAGCAAGAGGTCATTTATTGAAGATCTAC
TTTTCAACAAAGTGACACTTGCAGATGCTGGCTTCATCAAACAATATGGTGATTGCCTTGGTGATATTGC
TGCTAGAGACCTCATTTGTGCACAAAAGTTTAACGGCCTTACTGTTTTGCCACCTTTGCTCACAGATGAA
ATGATTGCTCAATACACTTCTGCACTGTTAGCGGGTACAATCACTTCTGGTTGGACCTTTGGTGCAGGTG
CTGCATTACAAATACCATTTGCTATGCAAATGGCTTATAGGTTTAATGGTATTGGAGTTACACAGAATGT
TCTCTATGAGAACCAAAAATTGATTGCCAACCAATTTAATAGTGCTATTGGCAAAATTCAAGACTCACTT
TCTTCCACAGCAAGTGCACTTGGAAAACTTCAAGATGTGGTCAACCAAAATGCACAAGCTTTAAACACGC
TTGTTAAACAACTTAGCTCCAATTTTGGTGCAATTTCAAGTGTTTTAAATGATATCCTTTCACGTCTTGA
CAAAGTTGAGGCTGAAGTGCAAATTGATAGGTTGATCACAGGCAGACTTCAAAGTTTGCAGACATATGTG
ACTCAACAATTAATTAGAGCTGCAGAAATCAGAGCTTCTGCTAATCTTGCTGCTACTAAAATGTCAGAGT
GTGTACTTGGACAATCAAAAAGAGTTGATTTTTGTGGAAAGGGCTATCATCTTATGTCCTTCCCTCAGTC
AGCACCTCATGGTGTAGTCTTCTTGCATGTGACTTATGTCCCTGCACAAGAAAAGAACTTCACAACTGCT
CCTGCCATTTGTCATGATGGAAAAGCACACTTTCCTCGTGAAGGTGTCTTTGTTTCAAATGGCACACACT
GGTTTGTAACACAAAGGAATTTTTATGAACCACAAATCATTACTACAGACAACACATTTGTGTCTGGTAA
CTGTGATGTTGTAATAGGAATTGTCAACAACACAGTTTATGATCCTTTGCAACCTGAATTAGACTCATTC
AAGGAGGAGTTAGATAAATATTTTAAGAATCATACATCACCAGATGTTGATTTAGGTGACATCTCTGGCA
TTAATGCTTCAGTTGTAAACATTCAAAAAGAAATTGACCGCCTCAATGAGGTTGCCAAGAATTTAAATGA
ATCTCTCATCGATCTCCAAGAACTTGGAAAGTATGAGCAGTATATAAAATGGCCATGGTACATTTGGCTA
GGTTTTATAGCTGGCTTGATTGCCATAGTAATGGTGACAATTATGCTTTGCTGTATGACCAGTTGCTGTA
GTTGTCTCAAGGGCTGTTGTTCTTGTGGCTCCTGCTGCAAATTTGATGAAGACGACTCTGAGCCAGTGCT
CAAAGGAGTCAAATTACATTACACACTTAATTAAGACGCGATCGCGGCCTCATGGGCCCAGCTTTCTTGT
ACAAAGTTGGCATTATAAAAAATAATTGCTCATCAATTTGTTGCAACGAACAGGTCACTATCAGTCAAAA
TAAAATCATTATTTGCCATCCAGCTGATATCCCCTATAGTGAGTCGTATTACATGGTCATAGCTGTTTCC
TGGCAGCTCTGGCCCGTGTCTCAAAATCTCTGATGTTACATTGCACAAGATAAAAATATATCATCATGCC
TCCTCTAGACCAGCCAGGACAGAAATGCCTCGACTTCGCTGCTACCCAAGGTTGCCGGGTGACGCACACC
GTGGAAACGGATGAAGGCACGAACCCAGTGGACATAAGCCTGTTCGGTTCGTAAGCTGTAATGCAAGTAG
CGTATGCGCTCACGCAACTGGTCCAGAACCTTGACCGAACGCAGCGGTGGTAACGGCGCAGTGGCGGTTT
TCATGGCTTGTTATGACTGTTTTTTTGGGGTACAGTCTATGCCTCGGGCATCCAAGCAGCAAGCGCGTTA
CGCCGTGGGTCGATGTTTGATGTTATGGAGCAGCAACGATGTTACGCAGCAGGGCAGTCGCCCTAAAACA
AAGTTAAACATTATGAGGGAAGCGGTGATCGCCGAAGTATCGACTCAACTATCAGAGGTAGTTGGCGTCA
TCGAGCGCCATCTCGAACCGACGTTGCTGGCCGTACATTTGTACGGCTCCGCAGTGGATGGCGGCCTGAA
GCCACACAGTGATATTGATTTGCTGGTTACGGTGACCGTAAGGCTTGATGAAACAACGCGGCGAGCTTTG
ATCAACGACCTTTTGGAAACTTCGGCTTCCCCTGGAGAGAGCGAGATTCTCCGCGCTGTAGAAGTCACCA
TTGTTGTGCACGACGACATCATTCCGTGGCGTTATCCAGCTAAGCGCGAACTGCAATTTGGAGAATGGCA
GCGCAATGACATTCTTGCAGGTATCTTCGAGCCAGCCACGATCGACATTGATCTGGCTATCTTGCTGACA
AAAGCAAGAGAACATAGCGTTGCCTTGGTAGGTCCAGCGGCGGAGGAACTCTTTGATCCGGTTCCTGAAC
AGGATCTATTTGAGGCGCTAAATGAAACCTTAACGCTATGGAACTCGCCGCCCGACTGGGCTGGCGATGA
GCGAAATGTAGTGCTTACGTTGTCCCGCATTTGGTACAGCGCAGTAACCGGCAAAATCGCGCCGAAGGAT
GTCGCTGCCGACTGGGCAATGGAGCGCCTGCCGGCCCAGTATCAGCCCGTCATACTTGAAGCTAGACAGG
CTTATCTTGGACAAGAAGAAGATCGCTTGGCCTCGCGCGCAGATCAGTTGGAAGAATTTGTCCACTACGT
GAAAGGCGAGATCACCAAGGTAGTCGGCAAATAACCCTCGAGCCACCCATGACCAAAATCCCTTAACGTG
AGTTACGCGTCGTTCCACTGAGCGTCAGACCCCGTAGAAAAGATCAAAGGATCTTCTTGAGATCCTTTTT
TTCTGCGCGTAATCTGCTGCTTGCAAACAAAAAAACCACCGCTACCAGCGGTGGTTTGTTTGCCGGATCA
AGAGCTACCAACTCTTTTTCCGAAGGTAACTGGCTTCAGCAGAGCGCAGATACCAAATACTGTTCTTCTA
GTGTAGCCGTAGTTAGGCCACCACTTCAAGAACTCTGTAGCACCGCCTACATACCTCGCTCTGCTAATCC
TGTTACCAGTGGCTGCTGCCAGTGGCGATAAGTCGTGTCTTACCGGGTTGGACTCAAGACGATAGTTACC
GGATAAGGCGCAGCGGTCGGGCTGAACGGGGGGTTCGTGCACACAGCCCAGCTTGGAGCGAACGACCTAC
ACCGAACTGAGATACCTACAGCGTGAGCTATGAGAAAGCGCCACGCTTCCCGAAGGGAGAAAGGCGGACA
GGTATCCGGTAAGCGGCAGGGTCGGAACAGGAGAGCGCACGAGGGAGCTTCCAGGGGGAAACGCCTGGTA
TCTTTATAGTCCTGTCGGGTTTCGCCACCTCTGACTTGAGCGTCGATTTTTGTGATGCTCGTCAGGGGGG
CGGAGCCTATGGAAAAACGCCAGCAACGCGGCCTTTTTACGGTTCCTGGCCTTTTGCTGGCCTTTTGCTC
ACATGTTCTTTCCTGCGTTATCCCCTGATTCTGTGGATAACCGTATTACCGCCTTTGAGTGAGCTGATAC
CGCTCGCCGCAGCCGAACGACCGAGCGCAGCGAGTCAGTGAGCGAGGAAGCGGAAGAGCGCCCAATACGC
AAACCGCCTCTCCCCGCGCGTTGGCCGATTCATTAATGCAGCTGGCACGACAGGTTTCCCGACTGGAAAG
CGGGCAGTGAGCGCAACGCAATTAATACGCGTACCGCTAGCCAGGAAGAGTTTGTAGAAACGCAAAAAGG
CCATCCGTCAGGATGGCCTTCTGCTTAGTTTGATGCCTGGCAGTTTATGGCGGGCGTCCTGCCCGCCACC
CTCCGGGCCGTTGCTTCACAACGTTCAAATCCGCTCCCGGCGGATTTGTCCTACTCAGGAGAGCGTTCAC
CGACAAACAACAGATAAAACGAAAGGCCCAGTCTTCCGACTGAGCCTTTCGTTTTATTTGATGCCTGGCA
GTTCCCTACTCTCGCGTTAACGCTAGCATGGATGTTTTCCCAGTCACGACGTTGTAAAACGACGGCCAGT
CTTAAGCTCGGGCCC
Features (pLannotate 1.2.2; 12 found; start..end, strand, type, name):
      1..97      +  protein_bind   attL1: mutant version of attL; recombination site for the Gateway® LR reaction LR Clonase™
    130..3945    +  CDS            S: SPIKE_SARS2 - Experimental evidence at protein level: Swiss-Prot protein existence level 1. [Spike glycoprotein]: May down-regulate host tetherin (BST2) by lysosomal degradation, thereby counteracting its antiviral activity. From Severe acute respiratory syndrome coronavirus 2 (2019-nCoV) (SARS-CoV-2).
   3977..4075    -  protein_bind   attL2: mutant version of attL; recombination site for the Gateway® LR reaction LR Clonase™
   4093..4111    -  promoter       T7 promoter: promoter for bacteriophage T7 RNA polymerase
   4301..4324    +  promoter       Pc promoter (fragment): intI1 (promoter lies within the coding sequence); class 1 integron promoter
   4500..4556    +  CDS            GmR (fragment): gentamycin acetyltransferase; aacC1; confers resistance to gentamycin
   4563..5354    +  CDS            SmR: aminoglycoside adenylyltransferase (Murphy, 1985); aadA; confers resistance to spectinomycin and streptomycin
   5447..6035    +  rep_origin     ori: high-copy-number ColE1/pMB1/pBR322/pUC origin of replication
   6218..6310    +  CDS            lacI (fragment): lac repressor; lacI; The lac repressor binds to the lac operator to inhibit transcription in E. coli. This inhibition can be relieved by adding lactose or isopropyl-β-D-thiogalactopyranoside (IPTG).
   6365..6392    -  terminator     rrnB T2 terminator: transcription terminator T2 from the E. coli rrnB gene
   6524..6567    +  terminator     rrnB T1 terminator: Escherichia coli rrnB; transcription terminator T1 from the E. coli rrnB gene
   6614..6650    -  CDS            lacZα (fragment): LacZα fragment of β-galactosidase; lacZ fragment
