[The description below was written by a language model from this plasmid's Addgene catalogue record and pLannotate feature annotations shown in this document.]
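Description:
pEntry_SARS-CoV-2-Spike is a Gateway-compatible Entry clone built on the pENTR223.1 backbone (about 2.8 kb without insert) and carrying the coding sequence for the SARS-CoV-2 spike (S) glycoprotein. It is a bacterial shuttle and storage plasmid rather than an expression vector. It replicates in E. coli from a high-copy ColE1/pUC-type origin and is selected with spectinomycin through the aadA aminoglycoside adenylyltransferase gene (SmR). This gene sits downstream of a fragment of a class 1 integron Pc promoter and a short gentamicin-resistance remnant. The sequenced plasmid is 6,665 nt, which is consistent with the stated backbone and the roughly 3.8 kb insert.

The spike open reading frame, which was commercially synthesized, was cloned between SfiI sites and lies between attL1 and attL2. An LR Clonase reaction can therefore transfer it directionally into any attR-containing Destination vector. According to the depositor's notes, the 5′ linker places a start codon between two BamHI sites, and the 3′ linker supplies a TAA stop codon within or next to PacI and AsiSI sites. This arrangement appears intended to allow the start or stop codon to be removed by restriction digest, for N- or C-terminal fusions, although the record does not spell out that use. No promoter is positioned to drive the insert. A T7 promoter lies just outside attL2, oriented toward the cassette on the antisense strand, and rrnB T1 and T2 terminators upstream of attL1 insulate the cassette from read-through transcription. The small lacI and lacZα fragments are backbone remnants. The plasmid belongs to a collection of human coronavirus ORF Entry clones intended for flexible transfer into downstream expression or interaction-assay vectors.
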