Addgene plasmid #168891: pEntry_SARS-CoV-2-Spike
Purpose: Gateway-compatible Entry vector
Depositing lab: Pascal Falter-Braun. Depositing organization: Helmholtz Munich. Publication: A resource of human coronavirus protein-coding sequences in a flexible, multipurpose Gateway Entry clone collection. Weller B, Lin CW, Pogoutse O, Sauer M, Marin-de la Rosa N, Strobel A, Young V, Knapp JJ, Rayhan A, Falter C, Kim DK, Roth FP, Falter-Braun P. G3 (Bethesda). 2023 Jul 5;13(7):jkad105. doi: 10.1093/g3journal/jkad105. PubMed 37267226.
Backbone
  Vector backbone: pENTR223.1*SfiI
  Backbone size w/o insert (bp): 2800
  Vector type: Gateway-compatible Entry vector
Growth in bacteria
  Bacterial resistance: Spectinomycin, 50 μg/mL
  Growth temperature: 37°C
  Growth strain: DH5alpha
  Copy number: High Copy
Gene/Insert
  Gene/Insert name: SARS-CoV-2-Spike (alt name: Spike (S))
  Species: Other
  Insert size (bp): 3822
  Entrez Gene: S (a.k.a. GU280_gp02, spike glycoprotein)
  Cloning method: Restriction Enzyme; 5′ cloning site SfiI (unknown if destroyed); 3′ cloning site SfiI (unknown if destroyed)
  Sequencing primers: 5′ M13 uni (-21); 3′ M13 rev (-29)
Resource information
  A portion of this plasmid was derived from a plasmid made by: Synthesized by Twist Bioscience
Terms and licenses: Academic/Nonprofit Terms; Industry Terms: Not Available to Industry
Depositor comments: 5'-linker: SfiI-BamHI-ATG-BamHI (GGCCGTCAaggccaggatccatgggatcc), 3'-linker: PacI-TAA-AsiSI-SfiI (cttaatTAAgacgcgatcgcggcctcatGGGCC).
How to cite: pEntry_SARS-CoV-2-Spike was a gift from Pascal Falter-Braun (Addgene plasmid # 168891 ; http://n2t.net/addgene:168891 ; RRID:Addgene_168891)
