>Addgene plasmid #168891 | pEntry_SARS-CoV-2-Spike | depositor partial sequence | sequence record 327346 | gene-specific Insert sequence
TTTGTTTTTCTTGTTTTATTGCCACTAGTCTCTAGTCAGTGTGTTAATCTTACAACCAGAACTCAATTAC
CCCCTGCATACACTAATTCTTTCACACGTGGTGTTTATTACCCTGACAAAGTTTTCAGATCCTCAGTTTT
ACATTCAACTCAGGACTTGTTCTTACCTTTCTTTTCCAATGTTACTTGGTTCCATGCTATACATGTCTCT
GGGACCAATGGTACTAAGAGGTTTGATAACCCTGTCCTACCATTTAATGATGGTGTTTATTTTGCTTCCA
CTGAGAAGTCTAACATAATAAGAGGCTGGATTTTTGGTACTACTTTAGATTCGAAGACCCAGTCCCTACT
TATTGTTAATAACGCTACTAATGTTGTTATTAAAGTCTGTGAATTTCAATTTTGTAATGATCCATTTTTG
GGTGTTTATTACCACAAAAACAACAAAAGTTGGATGGAAAGTGAGTTCAGAGTTTATTCTAGTGCGAATA
ATTGCACTTTTGAATATGTCTCTCAGCCTTTTCTTATGGACCTTGAAGGAAAACAGGGTAATTTCAAAAA
TCTTAGGGAATTTGTGTTTAAGAATATTGATGGTTATTTTAAAATATATTCTAAGCACACGCCTATTAAT
TTAGTGCGTGATCTCCCTCAGGGTTTTTCGGCTTTAGAACCATTGGTAGATTTGCCAATAGGTATTAACA
TCACTAGGTTTCAAACTTTACTTGCTTTACATAGAAGTTATTTGACTCCTGGTGATTCTTCTTCAGGTTG
GACAGCTGGTGCTGCAGCTTATTATGTGGGTTATCTTCAACCTAGGACTTTTCTATTAAAATATAATGAA
AATGGAACCATTACAGATGCTGTAGACTGTGCACTTGACCCTCTCTCAGAAACAAAGTGTACGTTGAAAT
CCTTCACTGTAGAAAAAGGAATCTATCAAACTTCTAACTTTAGAGTCCAACCAACAGAATCTATTGTTAG
ATTTCCTAATATTACAAACTTGTGCCCTTTTGGTGAAGTTTTTAACGCCACCAGATTTGCATCTGTTTAT
GCTTGGAACAGGAAGAGAATCAGCAACTGTGTTGCTGATTATTCTGTCCTATATAATTCCGCATCATTTT
CCACTTTTAAGTGTTATGGAGTGTCTCCTACTAAATTAAATGATCTCTGCTTTACTAATGTCTATGCAGA
TTCATTTGTAATTAGAGGTGATGAAGTCAGACAAATCGCTCCAGGGCAAACTGGAAAGATTGCTGATTAT
AATTATAAATTACCAGATGATTTTACAGGCTGCGTTATAGCTTGGAATTCTAACAATCTTGATTCTAAGG
TTGGTGGTAATTATAATTACCTGTATAGATTGTTTAGGAAGTCTAATCTCAAACCTTTTGAGAGAGATAT
TTCAACTGAAATCTATCAGGCCGGTAGCACACCTTGTAATGGTGTTGAAGGTTTTAATTGTTACTTTCCT
TTACAATCATATGGTTTCCAACCCACTAATGGTGTTGGTTACCAACCATACAGAGTAGTAGTACTTTCTT
TTGAACTTCTACATGCACCAGCAACTGTTTGTGGACCTAAAAAGTCTACTAATTTGGTTAAAAACAAATG
TGTCAATTTCAACTTCAATGGTTTAACAGGCACAGGTGTTCTTACTGAGTCTAACAAAAAGTTTCTGCCT
TTCCAACAATTTGGCAGAGACATTGCTGACACTACTGATGCTGTCCGTGATCCACAGACACTTGAGATTC
TTGACATTACACCATGTTCTTTTGGTGGTGTCAGTGTTATAACACCAGGAACAAATACTTCTAACCAGGT
TGCTGTTCTTTATCAGGATGTTAACTGCACAGAAGTCCCTGTTGCTATTCATGCAGATCAACTTACTCCT
ACTTGGCGTGTTTATTCTACAGGTTCTAATGTTTTTCAAACACGTGCAGGCTGTTTAATAGGGGCTGAAC
ATGTCAACAACTCATATGAGTGTGACATACCCATTGGTGCAGGTATATGCGCTAGTTATCAGACTCAGAC
TAATTCTCCTCGGCGGGCACGTAGTGTAGCTAGTCAATCCATCATTGCCTACACTATGTCACTTGGTGCA
GAAAATTCAGTTGCTTACTCTAATAACTCTATTGCCATACCCACAAATTTTACTATTAGTGTTACCACAG
AAATTCTACCAGTGTCTATGACCAAGACATCAGTAGATTGTACAATGTACATTTGTGGTGATTCAACTGA
ATGCAGCAATCTTTTGTTGCAATATGGCAGTTTTTGTACACAATTAAACCGTGCTTTAACTGGAATAGCT
GTTGAACAAGACAAAAACACCCAAGAAGTTTTTGCACAAGTCAAACAAATTTACAAAACACCACCAATTA
AAGATTTTGGTGGTTTTAATTTTTCACAAATATTACCAGATCCATCAAAACCAAGCAAGAGGTCATTTAT
TGAAGATCTACTTTTCAACAAAGTGACACTTGCAGATGCTGGCTTCATCAAACAATATGGTGATTGCCTT
GGTGATATTGCTGCTAGAGACCTCATTTGTGCACAAAAGTTTAACGGCCTTACTGTTTTGCCACCTTTGC
TCACAGATGAAATGATTGCTCAATACACTTCTGCACTGTTAGCGGGTACAATCACTTCTGGTTGGACCTT
TGGTGCAGGTGCTGCATTACAAATACCATTTGCTATGCAAATGGCTTATAGGTTTAATGGTATTGGAGTT
ACACAGAATGTTCTCTATGAGAACCAAAAATTGATTGCCAACCAATTTAATAGTGCTATTGGCAAAATTC
AAGACTCACTTTCTTCCACAGCAAGTGCACTTGGAAAACTTCAAGATGTGGTCAACCAAAATGCACAAGC
TTTAAACACGCTTGTTAAACAACTTAGCTCCAATTTTGGTGCAATTTCAAGTGTTTTAAATGATATCCTT
TCACGTCTTGACAAAGTTGAGGCTGAAGTGCAAATTGATAGGTTGATCACAGGCAGACTTCAAAGTTTGC
AGACATATGTGACTCAACAATTAATTAGAGCTGCAGAAATCAGAGCTTCTGCTAATCTTGCTGCTACTAA
AATGTCAGAGTGTGTACTTGGACAATCAAAAAGAGTTGATTTTTGTGGAAAGGGCTATCATCTTATGTCC
TTCCCTCAGTCAGCACCTCATGGTGTAGTCTTCTTGCATGTGACTTATGTCCCTGCACAAGAAAAGAACT
TCACAACTGCTCCTGCCATTTGTCATGATGGAAAAGCACACTTTCCTCGTGAAGGTGTCTTTGTTTCAAA
TGGCACACACTGGTTTGTAACACAAAGGAATTTTTATGAACCACAAATCATTACTACAGACAACACATTT
GTGTCTGGTAACTGTGATGTTGTAATAGGAATTGTCAACAACACAGTTTATGATCCTTTGCAACCTGAAT
TAGACTCATTCAAGGAGGAGTTAGATAAATATTTTAAGAATCATACATCACCAGATGTTGATTTAGGTGA
CATCTCTGGCATTAATGCTTCAGTTGTAAACATTCAAAAAGAAATTGACCGCCTCAATGAGGTTGCCAAG
AATTTAAATGAATCTCTCATCGATCTCCAAGAACTTGGAAAGTATGAGCAGTATATAAAATGGCCATGGT
ACATTTGGCTAGGTTTTATAGCTGGCTTGATTGCCATAGTAATGGTGACAATTATGCTTTGCTGTATGAC
CAGTTGCTGTAGTTGTCTCAAGGGCTGTTGTTCTTGTGGATCCTGCTGCAAATTTGATGAAGACGACTCT
GAGCCAGTGCTCAAAGGAGTCAAATTACATTACACA
